Addgene plasmid #208934: pNHA_OROV_NSs
Purpose: Expresses N-terminally HA-tagged Oropouche orthobunyavirus NSs protein from CMV promoter in mammalian cells
Depositing lab: Gerald Barry. Depositing organization: University College Dublin.
Backbone
  Vector backbone: pCMV-HA
  Backbone manufacturer: Christopher A Walsh
  Backbone size w/o insert (bp): 3800
  Total vector size (bp): 4073
  Vector type: Mammalian Expression
Growth in bacteria
  Bacterial resistance: Ampicillin, 100 μg/mL
  Growth temperature: 37°C
  Growth strain: DH5alpha
  Copy number: High Copy
Gene/Insert
  Gene/Insert name: NSs (alt name: Small non-structural protein)
  Insert size (bp): 273
  Mutation: Deleted 69 bp at 5' end (including ATG) and 415 bp from 3' end so only expresses NSs
  GenBank ID: NC_005777.1
  Promoter: CMV
  Tag / fusion protein: HA (N terminal on insert)
  Cloning method: Restriction Enzyme; 5′ cloning site EcoRI (unknown if destroyed); 3′ cloning site NotI (unknown if destroyed)
  Sequencing primers: 5′ CGCAAATGGGCGGTAGGCGTG; 3′ CAGGAAACAGCTATGAC
Resource information
  A portion of this plasmid was derived from a plasmid made by: OROV genes were cloned from plasmids provided by Prof. Richard Elliott, University of Glasgow.
Terms and licenses: Academic/Nonprofit Terms; Industry Terms: Not Available to Industry
How to cite: pNHA_OROV_NSs was a gift from Gerald Barry (Addgene plasmid # 208934 ; http://n2t.net/addgene:208934 ; RRID:Addgene_208934)
