[The description below was written by a language model from this plasmid's Addgene catalogue record and pLannotate feature annotations shown in this document.]
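Description:
pNHA_OROV_NSs is a mammalian expression plasmid built on the pCMV-HA backbone that produces the small non-structural protein (NSs) of Oropouche orthobunyavirus with an N-terminal HA epitope tag. It is propagated in E. coli as a high-copy plasmid through a ColE1/pUC-type origin and selected with ampicillin via the β-lactamase gene and its native promoter. The remaining bacterial annotations (lac promoter and operator, CAP site, and fragments of lacZα, lacI, rop and bom) are backbone remnants with no role in expression. No mammalian selection marker is annotated, which suits the plasmid to transient transfection.

The expression cassette consists of the human CMV immediate-early enhancer and promoter, a modified SV40 intron with splice donor and acceptor sites, a short HA tag coding segment, the viral insert, and an SV40 polyadenylation signal. The insert, about 270 bp, was cloned between EcoRI and NotI and derives from the OROV S segment. According to the record, 69 bp including the start codon were removed from the 5′ end and 415 bp from the 3′ end so that only NSs is expressed, with translation presumably initiating upstream at the tag.

The automated annotation labels this region as a fragment of the nucleocapsid (N) protein of Schmallenberg virus. This most likely reflects the fact that in orthobunyaviruses NSs is encoded in an alternative reading frame overlapping the N gene, so a homology search picks up the related N sequence. The sequenced record (4,025 nt) is slightly shorter than the catalogued total of 4,073 bp. The HA tag allows the expressed NSs to be detected or immunoprecipitated in transfected mammalian cells, but the record does not specify particular experiments.
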