Features (pLannotate 1.2.2; 17 found; start..end, strand, type, name):
      8..28      -  misc_feature   MCS (fragment): pUC18/19 multiple cloning site
     27..330     +  enhancer       CMV enhancer: human cytomegalovirus immediate early enhancer
    331..534     +  promoter       CMV promoter: human cytomegalovirus (CMV) immediate early promoter
    672..768     +  intron         SV40 intron: modified SV40 intron with splice donor and acceptor sites
    832..858     +  CDS            3xHA (fragment): three tandem HA epitope tags
    882..1151    +  CDS            N (fragment): NCAP_SBVBH - Experimental evidence at protein level: Swiss-Prot protein existence level 1. Encapsidates the genome, protecting it from nucleases. The encapsidated genomic RNA is termed the nucleocapsid (NC) (By similarity). From Bovine Schmallenberg virus (isolate Bovine/BH80/Germany/2011) (SBV).
   1164..1298    -  polyA_signal   SV40 poly(A) signal: SV40 polyadenylation signal
   1433..1449    -  protein_bind   lac operator: The lac repressor binds to the lac operator to inhibit transcription in E. coli. This inhibition can be relieved by adding lactose or isopropyl-β-D-thiogalactopyranoside (IPTG). lac repressor encoded by lacI
   1457..1487    -  promoter       lac promoter: promoter for the E. coli lac operon
   1502..1523    -  protein_bind   CAP binding site: CAP binding activates transcription in the presence of cAMP. E. coli catabolite activator protein
   1536..1628    -  CDS            lacI (fragment): lac repressor; lacI; The lac repressor binds to the lac operator to inhibit transcription in E. coli. This inhibition can be relieved by adding lactose or isopropyl-β-D-thiogalactopyranoside (IPTG).
   1811..2399    -  rep_origin     ori: high-copy-number ColE1/pMB1/pBR322/pUC origin of replication
   2570..3430    -  CDS            AmpR: β-lactamase; bla; confers resistance to ampicillin, carbenicillin, and related antibiotics
   3431..3535    -  promoter       AmpR promoter: bla
   3630..3665    +  CDS            rop (fragment): Rop protein, which maintains plasmids at low copy number; rop
   3767..3866    +  misc_feature   bom (fragment): basis of mobility region from pBR322
   3872..2       -  CDS            lacZα (fragment) (across the origin): LacZα fragment of β-galactosidase; lacZ fragment
>Addgene plasmid #208934 | pNHA_OROV_NSs | addgene full sequence | sequence record 418959 | Addgene NGS Result
GAGTTCGAGCTTGCATGCCTGCAGGTCGTTACATAACTTACGGTAAATGGCCCGCCTGGCTGACCGCCCA
ACGACCCCCGCCCATTGACGTCAATAATGACGTATGTTCCCATAGTAACGCCAATAGGGACTTTCCATTG
ACGTCAATGGGTGGAGTATTTACGGTAAACTGCCCACTTGGCAGTACATCAAGTGTATCATATGCCAAGT
ACGCCCCCTATTGACGTCAATGACGGTAAATGGCCCGCCTGGCATTATGCCCAGTACATGACCTTATGGG
ACTTTCCTACTTGGCAGTACATCTACGTATTAGTCATCGCTATTACCATGGTGATGCGGTTTTGGCAGTA
CATCAATGGGCGTGGATAGCGGTTTGACTCACGGGGATTTCCAAGTCTCCACCCCATTGACGTCAATGGG
AGTTTGTTTTGGCACCAAAATCAACGGGACTTTCCAAAATGTCGTAACAACTCCGCCCCATTGACGCAAA
TGGGCGGTAGGCGTGTACGGTGGGAGGTCTATATAAGCAGAGCTCGTTTAGTGAACCGTCAGATCGCCTG
GAGACGCCATCCACGCTGTTTTGACCTCCATAGAAGACACCGGGACCGATCCAGCCTCCGGACTCTAGAG
GATCCGGTACTAGAGGAACTGAAAAACCAGAAAGTTAACTGGTAAGTTTAGTCTTTTTGTCTTTTATTTC
AGGTCCCGGATCCGGTGGTGGTGCAAATCAAAGAACTGCTCCTCAGTGGATGTTGCCTTTACTTCTAGGC
CTGTACGGAAGTGTTACTTCTGCTCTAAAAGCTGCGGAATTGTACCCGCGGGCCCACCATGTACCCATAC
GATGTTCCAGATTACGCTCTTATGGCCATGGAGGAATTCTACCACAACGGACTACATCTACATTTGATCC
GGAGGCAGCATATGTGGCATTTGAAGCTAGATACGGACAAGTGCTCAATGCTGGTGTTGTTAGAGTCTTC
TTCCTCAACCAAAAGAAGGCCAAAGATGTCTTACGTAAGACATCGAGGCCCATGGTTGACCTTACTTTTG
GTGGGGTCCAATTTGCAATGGTTAATAACCATTTCCCACAGTTCCAGTCGAATCCAGTGCCGGACAACGG
TCTTACCCTGCACCGTCTGTCAGGATACCTAGGCGGCCGCGGGGATCCAGACATGATAAGATACATTGAT
GAGTTTGGACAAACCACAACTAGAATGCAGTGAAAAAAATGCTTTATTTGTGAAATTTGTGATGCTATTG
CTTTATTTGTAACCATTATAAGCTGCAATAAACAAGTTAACAACAACAATTGCATTCATTTTATGTTTCA
GGTTCAGGGGGAGGTGTGGGAGGTTTTTTCGGATCCTCTAGAGTCGATCTGCAGGCATGCTAGCTTGGCG
TAATCATGGTCATAGCTGTTTCCTGTGTGAAATTGTTATCCGCTCACAATTCCACACAACATACGAGCCG
GAAGCATAAAGTGTAAAGCCTGGGGTGCCTAATGAGTGAGCTAACTCACATTAATTGCGTTGCGCTCACT
GCCCGCTTTCCAGTCGGGAAACCTGTCGTGCCAGCTGCATTAATGAATCGGCCAACGCGCGGGGAGAGGC
GGTTTGCGTATTGGGCGCTCTTCCGCTTCCTCGCTCACTGACTCGCTGCGCTCGGTCGTTCGGCTGCGGC
GAGCGGTATCAGCTCACTCAAAGGCGGTAATACGGTTATCCACAGAATCAGGGGATAACGCAGGAAAGAA
CATGTGAGCAAAAGGCCAGCAAAAGGCCAGGAACCGTAAAAAGGCCGCGTTGCTGGCGTTTTTCCATAGG
CTCCGCCCCCCTGACGAGCATCACAAAAATCGACGCTCAAGTCAGAGGTGGCGAAACCCGACAGGACTAT
AAAGATACCAGGCGTTTCCCCCTGGAAGCTCCCTCGTGCGCTCTCCTGTTCCGACCCTGCCGCTTACCGG
ATACCTGTCCGCCTTTCTCCCTTCGGGAAGCGTGGCGCTTTCTCATAGCTCACGCTGTAGGTATCTCAGT
TCGGTGTAGGTCGTTCGCTCCAAGCTGGGCTGTGTGCACGAACCCCCCGTTCAGCCCGACCGCTGCGCCT
TATCCGGTAACTATCGTCTTGAGTCCAACCCGGTAAGACACGACTTATCGCCACTGGCAGCAGCCACTGG
TAACAGGATTAGCAGAGCGAGGTATGTAGGCGGTGCTACAGAGTTCTTGAAGTGGTGGCCTAACTACGGC
TACACTAGAAGAACAGTATTTGGTATCTGCGCTCTGCTGAAGCCAGTTACCTTCGGAAAAAGAGTTGGTA
GCTCTTGATCCGGCAAACAAACCACCGCTGGTAGCGGTGGTTTTTTTGTTTGCAAGCAGCAGATTACGCG
CAGAAAAAAAGGATCTCAAGAAGATCCTTTGATCTTTTCTACGGGGTCTGACGCTCAGTGGAACGAAAAC
TCACGTTAAGGGATTTTGGTCATGAGATTATCAAAAAGGATCTTCACCTAGATCCTTTTAAATTAAAAAT
GAAGTTTTAAATCAATCTAAAGTATATATGAGTAAACTTGGTCTGACAGTTACCAATGCTTAATCAGTGA
GGCACCTATCTCAGCGATCTGTCTATTTCGTTCATCCATAGTTGCCTGACTCCCCGTCGTGTAGATAACT
ACGATACGGGAGGGCTTACCATCTGGCCCCAGTGCTGCAATGATACCGCGAGACCCACGCTCACCGGCTC
CAGATTTATCAGCAATAAACCAGCCAGCCGGAAGGGCCGAGCGCAGAAGTGGTCCTGCAACTTTATCCGC
CTCCATCCAGTCTATTAATTGTTGCCGGGAAGCTAGAGTAAGTAGTTCGCCAGTTAATAGTTTGCGCAAC
GTTGTTGCCATTGCTACAGGCATCGTGGTGTCACGCTCGTCGTTTGGTATGGCTTCATTCAGCTCCGGTT
CCCAACGATCAAGGCGAGTTACATGATCCCCCATGTTGTGCAAAAAAGCGGTTAGCTCCTTCGGTCCTCC
GATCGTTGTCAGAAGTAAGTTGGCCGCAGTGTTATCACTCATGGTTATGGCAGCACTGCATAATTCTCTT
ACTGTCATGCCATCCGTAAGATGCTTTTCTGTGACTGGTGAGTACTCAACCAAGTCATTCTGAGAATAGT
GTATGCGGCGACCGAGTTGCTCTTGCCCGGCGTCAATACGGGATAATACCGCGCCACATAGCAGAACTTT
AAAAGTGCTCATCATTGGAAAACGTTCTTCGGGGCGAAAACTCTCAAGGATCTTACCGCTGTTGAGATCC
AGTTCGATGTAACCCACTCGTGCACCCAACTGATCTTCAGCATCTTTTACTTTCACCAGCGTTTCTGGGT
GAGCAAAAACAGGAAGGCAAAATGCCGCAAAAAAGGGAATAAGGGCGACACGGAAATGTTGAATACTCAT
ACTCTTCCTTTTTCAATATTATTGAAGCATTTATCAGGGTTATTGTCTCATGAGCGGATACATATTTGAA
TGTATTTAGAAAAATAAACAAATAGGGGTTCCGCGCACATTTCCCCGAAAAGTGCCACCTGACGTCTAAG
AAACCATTATTATCATGACATTAACCTATAAAAATAGGCGTATCACGAGGCCCTTTCGTCTCGCGCGTTT
CGGTGATGACGGTGAAAACCTCTGACACATGCAGCTCCCGGAGACGGTCACAGCTTGTCTGTAAGCGGAT
GCCGGGAGCAGACAAGCCCGTCAGGGCGCGTCAGCGGGTGTTGGCGGGTGTCGGGGCTGGCTTAACTATG
CGGCATCAGAGCAGATTGTACTGAGAGTGCACCATATGCGGTGTGAAATACCGCACAGATGCGTAAGGAG
AAAATACCGCATCAGGCGCCATTCGCCATTCAGGCTGCGCAACTGTTGGGAAGGGCGATCGGTGCGGGCC
TCTTCGCTATTACGCCAGCTGGCGAAAGGGGGATGTGCTGCAAGGCGATTAAGTTGGGTAACGCCAGGGT
TTTCCCAGTCACGACGTTGTAAAACGACGGCCAGT
